>Addgene plasmid #176835 | pEE078 | addgene full sequence | sequence record 349636 | Addgene NGS Result
GTTTTTCTTTTCACCAGTGAGACGGGCAACAGCTGATTGCCCTTCACCGCCTGGCCCTGAGAGAGTTGCA
GCAAGCGGTCCACGCTGGTTTGCCCCAGCAGGCGAAAATCCTGTTTGATGGTGGTTAACGGCGGGATATA
ACATGAGCTGTCTTCGGTATCGTCGTATCCCACTACCGAGATATCCGCACCAACGCGCAGCCCGGACTCG
GTAATGGCGCGCATTGCGCCCAGCGCCATCTGATCGTTGGCAACCAGCATCGCAGTGGGAACGATGCCCT
CATTCAGCATTTGCATGGTTTGTTGAAAACCGGACATGGCACTCCAGTCGCCTTCCCGTTCCGCTATCGG
CTGAATTTGATTGCGAGTGAGATATTTATGCCAGCCAGCCAGACGCAGACGCGCCGAGACAGAACTTAAT
GGGCCCGCTAACAGCGCGATTTGCTGGTGACCCAATGCGACCAGATGCTCCACGCCCAGTCGCGTACCGT
CTTCATGGGAGAAAATAATACTGTTGATGGGTGTCTGGTCAGAGACATCAAGAAATAACGCCGGAACATT
AGTGCAGGCAGCTTCCACAGCAATGGCATCCTGGTCATCCAGCGGATAGTTAATGATCAGCCCACTGACG
CGTTGCGCGAGAAGATTGTGCACCGCCGCTTTACAGGCTTCGACGCCGCTTCGTTCTACCATCGACACCA
CCACGCTGGCACCCAGTTGATCGGCGCGAGATTTAATCGCCGCGACAATTTGCGACGGCGCGTGCAGGGC
CAGACTGGAGGTGGCAACGCCAATCAGCAACGACTGTTTGCCCGCCAGTTGTTGTGCCACGCGGTTGGGA
ATGTAATTCAGCTCCGCCATCGCCGCTTCCACTTTTTCCCGCGTTTTCGCAGAAACGTGGCTGGCCTGGT
TCACCACGCGGGAAACGGTCTGATAAGAGACACCGGCATACTCTGCGACATCGTATAACGTTACTGGTTT
CACATTCACCACCCTGAATTGACTCTCTTCCGGGCGCTATCATGCCATACCGCGAAAGGTTTTGCGCCAT
TCGATGGTGTCCGGGATCTCGACGCTCTCCCTTATGCGACTCCTGCATTAGGAAGCAGCCCAGTAGTAGG
TTGAGGCCGTTGAGCACCGCCGCCGCAAGGAATGGTGCATGCAAGGAGATGGCGCCCAACAGTCCCCCGG
CCACGGGGCCTGCCACCATACCCACGCCGAAACAAGCGCTCATGAGCCCGAAGTGGCGAGCCCGATCTTC
CCCATCGGTGATGTCGGCGATATAGGCGCCAGCAACCGCACCTGTGGCGCCGGTGATGCCGGCCACGATG
CGTCCGGCGTAGAGGATCGAGATCTCGATCCCGCGAAATTAATACGACTCACTATAGGGGAATTGTGAGC
GGATAACAATTCCCCTCTAGAAATAATTTTGTTTAACTTTAAGAAGGAGATATACATATGGCGAACCCGT
ACGAACGCGGCCCGAACCCGACCGAATCTATGCTGGAAGCTCGTAGCGGTCCATTCTCCGTTAGCGAGGA
ACGTGCTTCTCGCTTTGGCGCTGACGGTTTCGGTGGTGGCACTATCTATTATCCGCGTGAAAACAACACC
TACGGCGCGATTGCCATCTCTCCGGGTTATACCGGCACTCAGAGCTCCATCGCGTGGCTGGGCGAACGTA
TCGCCTCCCACGGCTTCGTTGTTATCGCTATTGACACCAATACCACCCTGGACCAACCTGACTCTCGTGC
TCGTCAGCTGAACGCGGCGCTGGACTATATGCTTACTGACGCCTCCTCTGCAGTACGTAACCGTATTGAC
GCGTCACGCCTGGCTGTGATGGGTCACAGCATGGGTGGCGGTGGGACTCTGCGCCTGGCATCGCAGCGCC
CGGATCTGAAAGCGGCTATCCCGTTAACTCCGTGGCACCTGAACAAATCTTGGCGCGACATCACGGTACC
GACCCTGATCATCGGTGCAGAGTATGACACCATCGCCTCCGTGACGCTGCATTCTAAACCGTTCTACAAC
TCGATTCCGTCTCCGACCGACAAAGCTTATCTCGAACTGGACGGGGCATCTCACTTTGCACCGAATATCA
CCAATAAGACTATCGGTATGTACTCTGTGGCCTGGCTGAAACGTTTCGTTGATGAGGATACGCGTTACAC
CCAGTTCCTGTGTCCGGGCCCGCGTACCGGCCTGCTGTCTGATGTAGAAGAGTACCGTTCCACTTGCCCA
TTCCTCGAGCACCACCACCACCACCACTGAGATCCGGCTGCTAACAAAGCCCGAAAGGAAGCTGAGTTGG
CTGCTGCCACCGCTGAGCAATAACTAGCATAACCCCTTGGGGCCTCTAAACGGGTCTTGAGGGGTTTTTT
GCTGAAAGGAGGAACTATATCCGGATTGGCGAATGGG
[124 nt withheld, positions 2418-2541]
C
[91 nt withheld, positions 2543-2633]
A
[49 nt withheld, positions 2635-2683]
CCTTTGACGTTGGAGTCCACGTTCTTT
[37 nt withheld, positions 2711-2747]
ACCCTATCTCGGTCTATTCTTTTGATTTATAAGGGATTTTGCCGATTTCGGCCTATTGGTTAAAAAATGA
GCTGATTTAACAAAAATTTAACGCGAATTTTAACAAAATATTAACGCTTACAATTTAGGTGGCACTTTTC
GGGGAAATGTGCGCGGAACCCCTATTTGTTTATTTTTCTAAATACATTCAAATATGTATCCGCTCATGAG
ACAATAACCCTGATAAATGCTTCAATAATATTGAAAAAGGAAGAGTATGAGTATTCAACATTTCCGTGTC
GCCCTTATTCCCTTTTTTGCGGCATTTTGCCTTCCTGTTTTTGCTCACCCAGAAACGCTGGTGAAAGTAA
AAGATGCTGAAGATCAGTTGGGTGCACGAGTGGGTTACATCGAACTGGATCTCAACAGCGGTAAGATCCT
TGAGAGTTTTCGCCCCGAAGAACGTTTTCCAATGATGAGCACTTTTAAAGTTCTGCTATGTGGCGCGGTA
TTATCCCGTATTGACGCCGGGCAAGAGCAACTCGGTCGCCGCATACACTATTCTCAGAATGACTTGGTTG
AGTACTCACCAGTCACAGAAAAGCATCTTACGGATGGCATGACAGTAAGAGAATTATGCAGTGCTGCCAT
AACCATGAGTGATAACACTGCGGCCAACTTACTTCTGACAACGATCGGAGGACCGAAGGAGCTAACCGCT
TTTTTGCACAACATGGGGGATCATGTAACTCGCCTTGATCGTTGGGAACCGGAGCTGAATGAAGCCATAC
CAAACGACGAGCGTGACACCACGATGCCTGCAGCAATGGCAACAACGTTGCGCAAACTATTAACTGGCGA
ACTACTTACTCTAGCTTCCCGGCAACAATTAATAGACTGGATGGAGGCGGATAAAGTTGCAGGACCACTT
CTGCGCTCGGCCCTTCCGGCTGGCTGGTTTATTGCTGATAAATCTGGAGCCGGTGAGCGTGGGTCTCGCG
GTATCATTGCAGCACTGGGGCCAGATGGTAAGCCCTCCCGTATCGTAGTTATCTACACGACGGGGAGTCA
GGCAACTATGGATGAACGAAATAGACAGATCGCTGAGATAGGTGCCTCACTGATTAAGCATTGGTAACTG
TCAGACCAAGTTTACTCATATATACTTTAGATTGATTTAAAACTTCATTTTTAATTTAAAAGGATCTAGG
TGAAGATCCTTTTTGATAATCTCATGACCAAAATCCCTTAACGTGAGTTTTCGTTCCACTGAGCGTCAGA
CCCCGTAGAAAAGATCAAAGGATCTTCTTGAGATCCTTTTTTTCTGCGCGTAATCTGCTGCTTGCAAACA
AAAAAACCACCGCTACCAGCGGTGGTTTGTTTGCCGGATCAAGAGCTACCAACTCTTTTTCCGAAGGTAA
CTGGCTTCAGCAGAGCGCAGATACCAAATACTGTCCTTCTAGTGTAGCCGTAGTTAGGCCACCACTTCAA
GAACTCTGTAGCACCGCCTACATACCTCGCTCTGCTAATCCTGTTACCAGTGGCTGCTGCCAGTGGCGAT
AAGTCGTGTCTTACCGGGTTGGACTCAAGACGATAGTTACCGGATAAGGCGCAGCGGTCGGGCTGAACGG
GGGGTTCGTGCACACAGCCCAGCTTGGAGCGAACGACCTACACCGAACTGAGATACCTACAGCGTGAGCT
ATGAGAAAGCGCCACGCTTCCCGAAGGGAGAAAGGCGGACAGGTATCCGGTAAGCGGCAGGGTCGGAACA
GGAGAGCGCACGAGGGAGCTTCCAGGGGGAAACGCCTGGTATCTTTATAGTCCTGTCGGGTTTCGCCACC
TCTGACTTGAGCGTCGATTTTTGTGATGCTCGTCAGGGGGGCGGAGCCTATGGAAAAACGCCAGCAACGC
GGCCTTTTTACGGTTCCTGGCCTTTTGCTGGCCTTTTGCTCACATGTTCTTTCCTGCGTTATCCCCTGAT
TCTGTGGATAACCGTATTACCGCCTTTGAGTGAGCTGATACCGCTCGCCGCAGCCGAACGACCGAGCGCA
GCGAGTCAGTGAGCGAGGAAGCGGAAGAGCGCCTGATGCGGTATTTTCTCCTTACGCATCTGTGCGGTAT
TTCACACCGCAATGGTGCACTCTCAGTACAATCTGCTCTGATGCCGCATAGTTAAGCCAGTATACACTCC
GCTATCGCTACGTGACTGGGTCATGGCTGCGCCCCGACACCCGCCAACACCCGCTGACGCGCCCTGACGG
GCTTGTCTGCTCCCGGCATCCGCTTACAGACAAGCTGTGACCGTCTCCGGGAGCTGCATGTGTCAGAGGT
TTTCACCGTCATCACCGAAACGCGCGAGGCAGCTGCGGTAAAGCTCATCAGCGTGGTCGTGAAGCGATTC
ACAGATGTCTGCCTGTTCATCCGCGTCCAGCTCGTTGAGTTTCTCCAGAAGCGTTAATGTCTGGCTTCTG
ATAAAGCGGGCCATGTTAAGGGCGGTTTTTTCCTGTTTGGTCACTGATGCCTCCGTGTAAGGGGGATTTC
TGTTCATGGGGGTAATGATACCGATGAAACGAGAGAGGATGCTCACGATACGGGTTACTGATGATGAACA
TGCCCGGTTACTGGAACGTTGTGAGGGTAAACAACTGGCGGTATGGATGCGGCGGGACCAGAGAAAAATC
ACTCAGGGTCAATGCCAGCGCTTCGTTAATACAGATGTAGGTGTTCCACAGGGTAGCCAGCAGCATCCTG
CGATGCAGATCCGGAACATAATGGTGCAGGGCGCTGACTTCCGCGTTTCCAGACTTTACGAAACACGGAA
ACCGAAGACCATTCATGTTGTTGCTCAGGTCGCAGACGTTTTGCAGCAGCAGTCGCTTCACGTTCGCTCG
CGTATCGGTGATTCATTCTGCTAACCAGTAAGGCAACCCCGCCAGCCTAGCCGGGTCCTCAACGACAGGA
GCACGATCATGCGCACCCGTGGGGCCGCCATGCCGGCGATAATGGCCTGCTTCTCGCCGAAACGTTTGGT
GGCGGGACCAGTGACGAAGGCTTGAGCGAGGGCGTGCAAGATTCCGAATACCGCAAGCGACAGGCCGATC
ATCGTCGCGCTCCAGCGAAAGCGGTCCTCGCCGAAAATGACCCAGAGCGCTGCCGGCACCTGTCCTACGA
GTTGCATGATAAAGAAGACAGTCATAAGTGCGGCGACGATAGTCATGCCCCGCGCCCACCGGAAGGAGCT
GACTGGGTTGAAGGCTCTCAAGGGCATCGGTCGAGATCCCGGTGCCTAATGAGTGAGCTAACTTACATTA
ATTGCGTTGCGCTCACTGCCCGCTTTCCAGTCGGGAAACCTGTCGTGCCAGCTGCATTAATGAATCGGCC
AACGCGCGGGGAGAGGCGGTTTGCGTATTGGGCGCCAGGGTG
Features (pLannotate 1.2.2; 19 found; start..end, strand, type, name):
    984..1061    -  promoter       lacI promoter: lacI
   1069..1348    -  CDS            TcR (fragment): tetracycline efflux protein; tet; confers resistance to tetracycline
   1370..1388    +  promoter       T7 promoter: promoter for bacteriophage T7 RNA polymerase
   1389..1413    +  protein_bind   lac operator: The lac repressor binds to the lac operator to inhibit transcription in E. coli. This inhibition can be relieved by adding lactose or isopropyl-β-D-thiogalactopyranoside (IPTG). lac repressor encoded by lacI
   1428..1450    +  RBS            RBS: efficient ribosome binding site from bacteriophage T7 gene 10 (Olins and Rangwala, 1989)
   1461..2183    +  CDS            PETH_UNKP (fragment): Experimental evidence at protein level: Swiss-Prot protein existence level 1. Cutinase that degrades cutin fibers prepared from tomato peels and hydrolyzes various fatty acid monoesters with acyl chain lengths of 2 to 18, with a preference for short-chain substrates (C4 substrate at most). Cannot hydrolyze olive oil (PubMed:22194294). Is also able to degrade polyethylene terephthalate (PET), the most abundant polyester plastic in the world (PubMed:22194294, PubMed:32269349). Can also depolymerize poly(epsilon-caprolactone) (PCL), a synthetic aliphatic biodegradable polyester (PubMed:22194294).
   2250..2267    +  CDS            9xHis (fragment): 9xHis affinity tag
   2277..2326    +  CDS            SET1 (fragment): solubility-enhancement tag derived from T7 phage gene 10B
   2334..2381    +  terminator     T7 terminator: transcription terminator for bacteriophage T7 RNA polymerase
   2418..2846    +  rep_origin     f1 ori (sequence partly withheld): f1 bacteriophage origin of replication; arrow indicates direction of (+) strand synthesis
   2899..3003    +  promoter       AmpR promoter: bla
   3004..3864    +  CDS            AmpR: β-lactamase; bla; confers resistance to ampicillin, carbenicillin, and related antibiotics
   4035..4623    +  rep_origin     ori: high-copy-number ColE1/pMB1/pBR322/pUC origin of replication
   4809..4948    -  misc_feature   bom: basis of mobility region from pBR322
   5050..5241    -  CDS            rop: Rop protein, which maintains plasmids at low copy number; rop
   5258..5638    +  CDS            YPB1_ECOLX: Protein predicted: Swiss-Prot protein existence level 4. From Escherichia coli.
   5710..6001    -  CDS            TcR (fragment): tetracycline efflux protein; tet; confers resistance to tetracycline
   6016..6037    -  protein_bind   CAP binding site: CAP binding activates transcription in the presence of cAMP. E. coli catabolite activator protein
   6050..983     -  CDS            lacI (across the origin): lac repressor; lacI; The lac repressor binds to the lac operator to inhibit transcription in E. coli. This inhibition can be relieved by adding lactose or isopropyl-β-D-thiogalactopyranoside (IPTG).
