[The description below was written by a language model from this plasmid's Addgene catalogue record and pLannotate feature annotations shown in this document.]
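Description:
pEE078 is a bacterial expression plasmid built on the pET21b(+) backbone that carries a codon-optimized gene for a putative thermophilic poly(ethylene terephthalate) hydrolase from Thermobifida alba, listed as enzyme "717" and also known as Est119 or Est2. The 783 bp insert was cloned between the NdeI and XhoI sites, giving a sequenced plasmid of about 6.1 kb. The automated annotation matches most of the open reading frame to a related cutinase with known PET-degrading activity, consistent with the insert belonging to the cutinase-like polyesterase family.

Expression is driven by the T7 promoter, which is followed by a lac operator and the strong ribosome binding site from phage T7 gene 10, and transcription ends at the T7 terminator. The plasmid also encodes lacI, so transcription is repressed until induced with IPTG or lactose in a host that supplies T7 RNA polymerase. The coding sequence reads into the backbone-encoded C-terminal 6xHis tag, allowing purification by metal affinity chromatography. The annotation labels this tag as a fragment of a longer His tag. The short "SET1" hit just before the terminator is probably backbone sequence derived from T7 gene 10 rather than a functional fusion partner.

The plasmid is maintained through a pBR322/ColE1-type origin with the bom and rop elements, and the catalogue lists it as high copy. Selection is by ampicillin resistance from β-lactamase. An f1 origin is also present, along with nonfunctional tetracycline resistance gene fragments left over from the pBR322 lineage. The construct is intended for recombinant production of the enzyme in E. coli, as part of a survey of naturally occurring thermotolerant PET hydrolase scaffolds.
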