Addgene plasmid #176835: pEE078
Purpose: Encodes codon optimized putative thermophilic PET hydrolase enzyme for bacterial expression
Depositing lab: Gregg Beckham. Depositing organization: National Laboratory of the Rockies (NLR). Publication: Sourcing thermotolerant poly(ethylene terephthalate) hydrolase scaffolds from natural diversity. Erickson E, Gado JE, Avilan L, Bratti F, Brizendine RK, Cox PA, Gill R, Graham R, Kim DJ, Konig G, Michener WE, Poudel S, Ramirez KJ, Shakespeare TJ, Zahn M, Boyd ES, Payne CM, DuBois JL, Pickford AR, Beckham GT, McGeehan JE. Nat Commun. 2022 Dec 21;13(1):7850. doi: 10.1038/s41467-022-35237-x. PubMed 36543766.
Backbone
  Vector backbone: pET21b(+)
  Backbone manufacturer: EMD Biosciences
  Backbone size w/o insert (bp): 5366
  Vector type: Bacterial Expression
Growth in bacteria
  Bacterial resistance: Ampicillin, 100 μg/mL
  Growth temperature: 37°C
  Growth strain: DH5alpha
  Copy number: High Copy
Gene/Insert
  Gene/Insert name: 717 (alt names: Est 119; Est 2)
  Species: Thermobifida alba
  Insert size (bp): 783
  Promoter: T7
  Tag / fusion protein: 6xHis (C terminal on backbone)
  Cloning method: Restriction Enzyme; 5′ cloning site NdeI (unknown if destroyed); 3′ cloning site XhoI (unknown if destroyed)
  Sequencing primers: 5′ T7 For; 3′ T7 Rev
Terms and licenses: Academic/Nonprofit Terms; Industry Terms: Not Available to Industry
Depositor comments: Accession Number 3VIS_A
How to cite: pEE078 was a gift from Gregg Beckham (Addgene plasmid # 176835 ; http://n2t.net/addgene:176835 ; RRID:Addgene_176835)
