>Addgene plasmid #176835 | pEE078 | depositor partial sequence | sequence record 342725 | Insert (including NdeI and XhoI sites)
CATATGGCGAACCCGTACGAACGCGGCCCGAACCCGACCGAATCTATGCTGGAAGCTCGTAGCGGTCCAT
TCTCCGTTAGCGAGGAACGTGCTTCTCGCTTTGGCGCTGACGGTTTCGGTGGTGGCACTATCTATTATCC
GCGTGAAAACAACACCTACGGCGCGATTGCCATCTCTCCGGGTTATACCGGCACTCAGAGCTCCATCGCG
TGGCTGGGCGAACGTATCGCCTCCCACGGCTTCGTTGTTATCGCTATTGACACCAATACCACCCTGGACC
AACCTGACTCTCGTGCTCGTCAGCTGAACGCGGCGCTGGACTATATGCTTACTGACGCCTCCTCTGCAGT
ACGTAACCGTATTGACGCGTCACGCCTGGCTGTGATGGGTCACAGCATGGGTGGCGGTGGGACTCTGCGC
CTGGCATCGCAGCGCCCGGATCTGAAAGCGGCTATCCCGTTAACTCCGTGGCACCTGAACAAATCTTGGC
GCGACATCACGGTACCGACCCTGATCATCGGTGCAGAGTATGACACCATCGCCTCCGTGACGCTGCATTC
TAAACCGTTCTACAACTCGATTCCGTCTCCGACCGACAAAGCTTATCTCGAACTGGACGGGGCATCTCAC
TTTGCACCGAATATCACCAATAAGACTATCGGTATGTACTCTGTGGCCTGGCTGAAACGTTTCGTTGATG
AGGATACGCGTTACACCCAGTTCCTGTGTCCGGGCCCGCGTACCGGCCTGCTGTCTGATGTAGAAGAGTA
CCGTTCCACTTGCCCATTCCTCGAG
